Addgene plasmid #17998: CMV-HA-hTAF4b
Depositing lab: Robert Tjian. Publication: Requirement of tissue-selective TBP-associated factor TAFII105 in ovarian development. Freiman RN, Albright SR, Zheng S, Sha WC, Hammer RE, Tjian R. Science. 2001 Sep 14. 293(5537):2084-7. 10.1126/science.1061935 PubMed 11557891.
Backbone
  Vector backbone: pCMV HA
  Backbone size w/o insert (bp): 4700
  Vector type: Mammalian Expression
Growth in bacteria
  Bacterial resistance: Ampicillin, 100 μg/mL
  Growth temperature: 37°C
  Growth strain: DH5alpha
  Copy number: High Copy
Gene/Insert
  Gene/Insert name: hTAF4b (alt name: hTAFII105)
  Species: H. sapiens (human)
  Insert size (bp): 3600
  Mutation: aa1-64 deleted
  Entrez Gene: TAF4B (a.k.a. SPGF13, TAF2C2, TAFII105)
  Tag / fusion protein: HA (N terminal on insert)
  Cloning method: Restriction Enzyme; 5′ cloning site BamHI (not destroyed); 3′ cloning site BglII (destroyed during cloning)
  Sequencing primers: 5′ polyhedrin-Fwd
Terms and licenses: Academic/Nonprofit Terms; Industry Terms: Not Available to Industry
Depositor comments: See author's map for more information.
How to cite: CMV-HA-hTAF4b was a gift from Robert Tjian (Addgene plasmid # 17998 ; http://n2t.net/addgene:17998 ; RRID:Addgene_17998)
