[The description below was written by a language model from this plasmid's Addgene catalogue record.]
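Description:
CMV-HA-hTAF4b is a mammalian expression plasmid built on the pCMV HA backbone (about 4.7 kb without insert) that carries a roughly 3.6 kb human TAF4B insert, also known as TAFII105. It is maintained in E. coli as a high-copy plasmid under ampicillin selection. The record does not name the origin of replication, and it lists no mammalian selection marker, so the construct appears suited mainly to transient transfection. No feature table accompanies the entry. Details such as the polyadenylation signal and the exact promoter boundaries are therefore not documented here, although the plasmid and backbone names indicate that expression is driven by the strong constitutive cytomegalovirus (CMV) promoter.

The encoded protein is not full length, because amino acids 1–64 have been deleted. An HA epitope tag is fused to the N terminus of the truncated protein, allowing detection or immunoprecipitation with anti-HA antibodies without needing a TAF4b-specific reagent. The insert was placed by restriction cloning, with a BamHI site retained at the 5′ junction and a BglII site destroyed at the 3′ junction. This pattern is consistent with ligation of compatible cohesive ends.

TAF4b is a TBP-associated factor, a tissue-selective subunit of the TFIID general transcription complex. The associated publication concerns its requirement in ovarian development. The plasmid is thus suited to overexpressing tagged human TAF4b in cultured mammalian cells to study its incorporation into TFIID, its protein interactions, or its effects on target gene transcription. The record itself does not specify particular applications and refers users to the depositor's map for more detail.
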