>Addgene plasmid #17998 | CMV-HA-hTAF4b | addgene partial sequence | sequence record 23855 | 17998 with hTAF4b-R (GCAGGAAACTGGATTGTCGT)
CAGCCTAGGGCCGCTGCTGACTTTAGGAGGGGCGCTGACCGGAGCCACTTTGGTCACCAGGGTCCCCACG
GGGCGGCCGCTCCGGAATTCCTGCAGCCCGGGGGATCTCATATGGCGGCCTTCGATGGCGTAGTCGGGCA
CGTCGTAGGGGTAGCCCATGGATCCGCGCCCGATGGTGGGACGGTATGAATAATCCGGAATATTTATAGG
TTTTTTTATTACAAAACTGTTACGAAAACAGTAAAATACTTATTTATTTGCGAGATGGTTATCATTTTAA
TTATCTCCATGATATCAGCAACTATATATTGATAGACATTTCCAGTTTGTGATATTAGTTTGTGCGTCTC
ATTACAATGGCTGTTATTTTTAACAACAAACAACTGCTCGCAGACAATAGTATAGAAAAGGGAGGTGAAC
TGTTTTTGTTTAACGGTTCGTACAACATTTTGGAAAGTTATGTTAATCCGGTGCTGCTAAAAAATGGTGT
AATTGAACTAGAAGAAGCTGCGTACTATGCCGGCAACATATTGTACAAAACCGACGATCCCAAATTCATT
GATTATATAAATTTAATAATTAAAGCAACACACTCCGAAGAACTACCAGAAAATAGCACTGTTGTAAATT
ACAGAAAAACTATGCGCAGCGGTACTATACACCCCATTAAAAAAGACATATATATTTATGACAACAAAAA
ATTTACTCTATACGATAGATACATATATGGATACGATAATAACTATGTTAATTTTTATGAGGAGAAAAAT
GAAAAAGAGAAGGAATACGAAGAAGAAGACGACAAGGCGTCTAGTTTATGTGAAAATAAAATTATATTGT
CGCAAATTAACTGTGAATCATTTGAAAATGATTTTAAAATATTACCTCAGCGATTATAACTACGCGTTTT
CAATTATAGATAATACTACAAATGTCCTTGT
