>Addgene plasmid #17998 | CMV-HA-hTAF4b | addgene partial sequence | sequence record 23856 | 17998 with hTAF4b-3 (agcaaggatgtggatggaag)
GAAGGGCAGGTATAGAGCTCGAGAATACTTCATCTCCCGTTCCTGTTCCATACAAAATATCAAGTCCCTG
AGGCAGATTCTCGTGATTCTTGGACGATGCAACTGTTTGGTGGCTGTCAGGCTGGATGTCCCAGAAGCAA
GAAGGTTGTCTTTTAAGCCCTCAATTCCAGATTCTAGTGGTCTCTTCTTCCTTGGTCCAATAGCTGCAAG
AGCTGTGAGATTAGCGTCTCTATGCTGTATCTGTGCAAGTTCCAATTGCTGTAACTCTTTGGCTTTCTGC
TTTAATCTCAGCTGTTCTGGATCTTCTTTATTAGAACGACTCTTGGCTGCCTTAAGTAACATTTCTCTTT
CTTCCAAATCCTTTCTCTGCTTCTCCAATTGATCCAGCTTTTCAAGAAATTTGAGCTGTGACCTGGTATC
ACTACACAGGATGTAATTTTCACTTGCCTTGTAAGTAGTCATTCGATGCTGAGCAATTGCAGTCAGTTTT
TCTAGAAGGCCTCGTAGTCGTTCCTGTGTTGCTTGGGAGATCAAGTTCACAGCATCAGAGTTAAGTTCTG
TAATGTCATGCTTTTTACCAATGTCTAAGATCNTTTTTTGTAGAGCTCCAATAAATGGAAATGGNTCCAT
CTTAACATGACTGAATGAGTGTGCCACCCAATTCAGAGTTGGTTGCTAAGATGCAGGCATTTTCTTCATT
AANGTTGACCCTGCNATAGAGTCACATCATTGATGCATCCTCATCTCGAAGCATGAGGTACATTCNCTTT
ATCAATTTCNGAGAAGAGAGCTGAGGAANANTTATTCAGNAAATATT
